Addgene plasmid #216946: pST39-Mega'-deltaBRL
Purpose: Mega' with knockout of GvpB, GvpR and GvpL
Depositing lab: George Lu. Depositing organization: Rice University. Publication: Elucidating the assembly of gas vesicles by systematic protein-protein interaction analysis. Iburg M, Anderson AP, Wong VT, Anton ED, He A, Lu GJ. EMBO J. 2024 Oct;43(19):4156-4172. doi: 10.1038/s44318-024-00178-2. Epub 2024 Sep 3. PubMed 39227754.
Backbone
  Vector backbone: pST39
  Vector type: Bacterial Expression
Growth in bacteria
  Bacterial resistance: Ampicillin, 100 μg/mL
  Growth temperature: 30°C
  Growth strain: DH5alpha
  Copy number: Low Copy
Gene/Insert
  Gene/Insert name: Mega' with knockout of GvpB, GvpR and GvpL (alt name: GvpB is also known as GvpA2)
  Species: Synthetic; Priestia megaterium
  Cloning method: Gibson Cloning
Terms and licenses: Academic/Nonprofit Terms; Industry Terms: Not Available to Industry
Depositor comments: Please visit https://www.biorxiv.org/content/10.1101/2023.07.23.550228v1 for bioRxiv preprint.
How to cite: pST39-Mega'-deltaBRL was a gift from George Lu (Addgene plasmid # 216946 ; http://n2t.net/addgene:216946 ; RRID:Addgene_216946)
