[The description below was written by a language model from this plasmid's Addgene catalogue record and pLannotate feature annotations shown in this document.]
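Description:
pST39-Mega'-deltaBRL is a bacterial expression plasmid built on the pST39 backbone that carries a variant of the Priestia (Bacillus) megaterium gas vesicle gene cluster, called Mega', from which GvpB (also known as GvpA2), GvpR and GvpL have been knocked out. It replicates in E. coli from a ColE1/pMB1-type origin. The adjacent rop gene and pBR322 bom region are consistent with the catalogue's low-copy designation, even though the automated annotation gives the origin a generic "high-copy" label. Selection is by ampicillin through the TEM beta-lactamase gene (bla), which has its own promoter and is followed by an fd terminator. The short RSF ori, mbeC, ydeC and SET1 hits are fragmentary matches, most likely backbone remnants or incidental similarity rather than functional parts.

The payload lies between a T7 promoter and a T7 terminator, a span of roughly 4.7 kb, so the remaining gvp genes are presumably transcribed together by T7 RNA polymerase in a suitable expression host. Only gvpS and gvpJ were recognised in this region by the annotation tool. The other genes retained in the cluster are not individually annotated, and the record does not list them or say how the knockouts were made. The insert was assembled by Gibson cloning.

Two sequence records are provided, of 7,310 and 7,427 nt. They share the same layout, but the longer one has about 117 extra bases downstream of gvpS, including a second short gvpS-like fragment. The record does not explain this difference. The associated work concerns gas vesicle assembly and systematic protein-protein interaction analysis. The construct therefore probably serves as a deletion background for examining the roles of GvpB, GvpR and GvpL, although the record does not describe a specific use.
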