Features (pLannotate 1.2.2; 14 found; start..end, strand, type, name):
     48..181     +  rep_origin     RSF ori (fragment): Plasmids containing the RSF 1030 origin of replication can be propagated in E. coli cells that contain additional plasmids with compatible origins.
    186..325     -  misc_feature   bom: basis of mobility region from pBR322
    427..618     -  CDS            rop: Rop protein, which maintains plasmids at low copy number; rop
    658..768     +  CDS            mbeC (fragment): MBEC_ECOLX - Experimental evidence at protein level: Swiss-Prot protein existence level 1. Required for efficient mobilization of ColE1 plasmid and is thus essential to promote the specific transfer of the plasmid during conjugation. Probably functions by inducing DNA bending, helping the MbeA relaxase to melt the DNA around the nic site and cleave the phosphodiester bond. Binds specifically double-stranded DNA (dsDNA) containing the ColE1 oriT but does not recognize the inverted repeat (IR). From Escherichia coli.
    855..873     +  promoter       T7 promoter: promoter for bacteriophage T7 RNA polymerase
   3108..3392    +  CDS            gvpS: GVPS_BACME - Protein inferred from homology: Swiss-Prot protein existence level 3. Gas vesicles are small, hollow, gas filled protein structures that are found in several microbial planktonic microorganisms. They allow the positioning of the organism at the favorable depth for growth (By similarity). From Bacillus megaterium.
   3655..3954    +  CDS            gvpJ: GVPJ_BACME - Protein inferred from homology: Swiss-Prot protein existence level 3. Gas vesicles are small, hollow, gas filled protein structures that are found in several microbial planktonic microorganisms. They allow the positioning of the organism at the favorable depth for growth. This protein could be important for the shape determination of the gas vesicle. From Bacillus megaterium.
   5373..5492    -  CDS            ydeC (fragment): YDEC_BACSU - Protein predicted: Swiss-Prot protein existence level 4. From Bacillus subtilis (strain 168).
   5525..5574    +  CDS            SET1 (fragment): solubility-enhancement tag derived from T7 phage gene 10B
   5582..5629    +  terminator     T7 terminator: transcription terminator for bacteriophage T7 RNA polymerase
   5696..5787    +  promoter       AmpR promoter: bla
   5788..6645    +  CDS            bla: BLAT_ECOLX - Experimental evidence at protein level: Swiss-Prot protein existence level 1. TEM-type are the most prevalent beta-lactamases in enterobacteria; they hydrolyze the beta-lactam bond in susceptible beta-lactam antibiotics, thus conferring resistance to penicillins and cephalosporins. TEM-3 and TEM-4 are capable of hydrolyzing cefotaxime and ceftazidime. TEM-5 is capable of hydrolyzing ceftazidime. TEM-6 is capable of hydrolyzing ceftazidime and aztreonam. TEM-8/CAZ-2, TEM- 16/CAZ-7 and TEM-24/CAZ-6 are markedly active against ceftazidime. IRT- 4 shows resistance to beta-lactamase in
   6652..6691    +  terminator     fd terminator: central terminator from bacteriophage fd (Otsuka and Kunisawa, 1982)
   6722..7310    +  rep_origin     ori: high-copy-number ColE1/pMB1/pBR322/pUC origin of replication
>Addgene plasmid #216946 | pST39-Mega'-deltaBRL | addgene full sequence | sequence record 445263 | Addgene NGS Result
AACGCCAGCAACGCGGCCTTTTTACGGTTCCTGGCCTTTTGCTGGCCTTTTGCTCACATGTTCTTTCCTG
CGTTATCCCCTGATTCTGTGGATAACCGTATTACCGCCTTTGAGTGAGCTGATACCGCTCGCCGCAGCCG
AACGACCGAGCGCAGCGAGTCAGTGAGCGAGGAAGCGGAAGAGCGCCTGATGCGGTATTTTCTCCTTACG
CATCTGTGCGGTATTTCACACCGCAATGGTGCACTCTCAGTACAATCTGCTCTGATGCCGCATAGTTAAG
CCAGTATACACTCCGCTATCGCTACGTGACTGGGTCATGGCTGCGCCCCGACACCCGCCAACACCCGCTG
ACGCGCCCTGACGGGCTTGTCTGCTCCCGGCATCCGCTTACAGACAAGCTGTGACCGTCTCCGGGAGCTG
CATGTGTCAGAGGTTTTCACCGTCATCACCGAAACGCGCGAGGCAGCTGCGGTAAAGCTCATCAGCGTGG
TCGTGAAGCGATTCACAGATGTCTGCCTGTTCATCCGCGTCCAGCTCGTTGAGTTTCTCCAGAAGCGTTA
ATGTCTGGCTTCTGATAAAGCGGGCCATGTTAAGGGCGGTTTTTTCCTGTTTGGTCACTGATGCCTCCGT
GTAAGGGGGATTTCTGTTCATGGGGTAATGATACCGATGAAACGAGAGAGGATGCTCACGATACGGGTTA
CTGATGATGAACATGCCCGGTTACTGGAACGTTGTGAGGGTAAACAACTGGCGGTATGGATGCGGCGGGA
CCAGAGAAAAATCACTCAGGGTCAATGCCAGCGCTTCGTTAATACAGATGTAGGTGTTGGCACCATGCAT
CGATCCCGCGAAATTAATACGACTCACTATAGGGAGACCACAACGGTTTCCCTCTAGAGATAGCTTAGCG
ATGTGAAAGAAGCTGGAGAAAACTTTCAAGAAAAAGTTTCTTCTTCAGACGATAAAGAGAAGTCAAAAAA
TAAGCGGAAAATAAAAGGCGTAAATCAGATTAAAAAAGCAACGGATATTAAAAGCTCTACTAAGATTAAA
AGTTCTAATGATATTAAATCATCTACAGATTTAAAAACAATGGGATCATCAGGAGGAACGTAAAAATGAC
CGTCTTAACAGACAAAAGGAAAAAAGGCAGTGGAGCTTTTATACAAGATGACGAGACAAAAGAGGTTCTT
TCAAGAGCGCTGAGCTATTTAAAATCCGGCTATTCCATTCATTTTACAGGTCCTGCCGGCGGAGGCAAAA
CCTCTTTAGCGCGAGCGCTTGCTAAAAAGAGAAAGCGTCCTGTAATGCTGATGCACGGGAATCACGAGCT
CAACAACAAAGATTTAATTGGCGATTTTACGGGATACACGAGCAAAAAAGTAATCGACCAGTACGTTCGT
TCTGTCTATAAAAAAGATGAACAGGTGAGTGAAAACTGGCAGGATGGCCGATTGCTTGAAGCTGTAAAAA
ATGGCTATACGCTGATTTACGACGAATTTACTCGTTCTAAGCCTGCGACGAATAATATCTTTCTATCGAT
ATTAGAAGAAGGCGTGCTGCCGCTGTATGGAGTAAAAATGACCGATCCTTTTGTGCGCGTGCATCCCGAT
TTCCGCGTCATCTTCACAAGCAATCCAGCTGAGTATGCCGGCGTATATGATACGCAAGATGCGCTTCTCG
ACAGGTTAATTACCATGTTTATTGATTATAAAGACATCGACAGAGAGACAGCGATTTTAACGGAGAAAAC
GGACGTAGAAGAAGATGAAGCGCGCACAATTGTAACGCTCGTAGCAAACGTGCGAAACCGCTCTGGAGAC
GAAAACAGCAGCGGACTTAGCCTGCGGGCTTCGCTTATGATCGCTACCCTTGCCACGCAGCAAGACATTC
CTATCGATGGAAGTGACGAAGATTTTCAAACGTTATGTATCGATATTTTGCATCATCCGCTTACCAAATG
TTTGGATGAAGAAAATGCAAAAAGCAAAGCCGAAAAAATCATTTTAGAAGAATGTAAGAATATAGACACT
GAAGAAAAGTAAAGGAGCTTGAAAACATGAGTGAAACAAACGAAACAGGTATTTATATTTTTAGCGCCAT
TCAAACGGATAAAGACGAAGAATTTGGCGCCGTGGAAGTAGAAGGAACAAAAGCTGAAACATTTTTGATT
CGCTACAAAGACGCGGCTATGGTAGCAGCTGAAGTACCGATGAAAATTTATCATCCTAATCGCCAAAATT
TATTAATGCATCAAAACGCAGTAGCAGCGATTATGGACAAGAACGATACGGTTATTCCAATCAGCTTTGG
GAATGTATTCAAATCAAAAGAAGACGTAAAAGTTCTTTTGGAAAACCTTTATCCGCAGTTTGAAAAGCTG
TTTCCAGCGATCAAAGGAAAAATTGAAGTCGGTTTAAAAGTAATTGGGAAAAAAGAATGGCTTGAGAAAA
AAGTAAACGAAAATCCTGAACTTGAGAAAGTATCAGCATCCGTAAAAGGAAAATCAGAAGCAGCCGGTTA
TTATGAGCGTATTCAACTTGGAGGAATGGCTCAAAAGATGTTTACTTCCCTGCAAAAAGAAGTCAAGACA
GATGTGTTTTCTCCGCTTGAAGAAGCAGCGGAAGCAGCAAAAGCAAATGAGCCAACGGGCGAAACGATGC
TTTTAAACGCGTCTTTCTTAATTAACCGAGAAGATGAAGCGAAGTTTGATGAAAAAGTAAATGAAGCGCA
TGAAAACTGGAAAGACAAAGCCGATTTTCATTACAGCGGTCCTTGGCCTGCTTATAATTTTGTGAACATT
CGCCTAAAAGTAGAAGAGAAATAACGTGCTTCACAAATTAGTAACCGCACCCATTAACCTTGTAGTGAAA
ATCGGCGAAAAAGTACAGGAAGAAGCTGATAAACAGCTATATGACCTTCCGACGATTCAGCAAAAGCTCA
TTCAGCTTCAAATGATGTTTGAGCTTGGTGAAATTCCAGAAGAAGCGTTTCAAGAAAAAGAAGATGAATT
GTTAATGAGGTACGAAATTGCGAAACGCAGAGAAATTGAACAATGGGAAGAGCTAACACAAAAAAGAAAT
GAGGAATCCTAGTGAGGAATTAACATTATGTCTCTTAAACAATCCATGGAGAATAAAGATATTGCTCTTA
TTGATATTTTAGATGTCATTTTAGATAAAGGAGTCGCCATTAAAGGAGACTTAATCATTTCCATAGCTGG
CGTCGATTTAGTGTATTTGGATTTGCGGGTGCTTATTTCTTCGGTTGAAACGCTTGTGCAAGCAAAAGAA
GGAAATCACAAACCAATCACTTCTGAACAATTTGATAAACAAAAGGAGGAATTAATGGATGCAACCGGTC
AGCCAAGCAAATGGACGAATCCACTTGGATCCTGATCAAGCTGAACAAGGCTTAGCGCAGCTTGTGATGA
CAGTTATTGAGCTATTGAGGCAAATCGTTGAACGTCATGCCATGAGGCGGGTGGAGGGTGGAACGTTGAC
GGACGAACAAATTGAAAACTTAGGAATTGCACTAATGAACTTAGAAGAAAAAATGGACGAGTTGAAAGAG
GTGTTCGGTCTGGATGCAGAAGATTTAAATATTGATCTTGGACCGCTAGGCAGCCTGCTTTAAGCGGTCA
GTAGGAGGAACAGTATGGCAGTCGAACATAATATGCAGTCAAGTACGATTGTAGATGTGCTCGAAAAGAT
TTTGGATAAAGGAGTCGTTATAGCGGGGGACATCACCGTAGGAATTGCAGATGTCGAGCTATTAACGATA
AAGATCCGCTTGATTGTGGCTTCGGTTGATAAGGCAAAAGAAATCGGCATGGACTGGTGGGAAAATGATC
CGTATCTCAGTTCAAAAGGAGCCAATAACAAAGCGCTCGAAGAAGAAAATAAAATGCTGCATGAGCGGTT
AAAAACGCTTGAAGAAAAAATAGAAACGAAACGTTAAAAACTGTACGCTACTTAAAAAATGGAGGGATTT
ACAATGGCAACTGAAACAAAATTAGATAACACACAGGCAGAAAACAAGGAAAATAAAAATGCGGAAAACG
GTTCAAAAGAAAAGAACGGTTCAAAAGCAAGCAAAACAACAAGCAGCGGGCCAATCAAACGAGCGGTAGC
AGGAGGCATCATCGGTGCAACGATTGGATATGTATCGACTCCTGAAAATCGAAAAAGTCTCCTTGACCGC
ATTGATACAGACGAATTAAAAAGCAAAGCATCTGATTTAGGAACAAAGGTAAAAGAAAAATCAAAAAGCA
GCGTGGCCAGCCTGAAAACATCTGCGGGAAGCTTGTTTAAAAAAGATAAAGATAAATCAAAAGATGATGA
AGAAAACGTAAATTCTTCTAGTAGCGAAACAGAAGACGATAACGTTCAAGAGTACGACGAGTTAAAAGAA
GAAAATCAAACTCTTCAAGATCGCTTATCACAGCTTGAAGAAAAAATGAACATGCTTGTTGAGCTTAGCC
TCAATAAAAATCAAGACGAAGAAGCGGAAGATACAGATTCCGACGAAGAAGAGAACGATGAGAACGATGA
AAACGATGAAAACGAGCAGGACGATGAAAACGAAGAAGAAACATCTAAGCCACGTAAAAAGGATAAAAAA
GAAGCTGAGGAAGAAGAAAGTGAAAGTGACGAAGACAGCGAGGAAGAAGAGGAAGATTCTCGCTCAAACA
AAAAAAATAAAAAAGTAAAAACAGAAGAAGAAGACGAAGATGAAAGCGAAGAAGAAAAAAAGGAAGCGAA
ACCAAAAAAGTCAACAGCTAAAAAATCAAAAAATACAAAAGCAAAGAAAAACACGGACGAAGAAGATGAT
GAAGCAACATCTCTTTCTAGTGAAGACGATACAACAGCCTAAGACGTAAAGGAGGAAAGAAAGACATGAG
TACAGGCCCTTCTTTTTCAACTAAAGACAATACGCTTGAATACTTTGTGAAAGCTTCTAATAAACACGGC
TTTTCACTTGATATTTCATTAAATGTAAACGGCGCTGTGATTTCCGGTACCATGATTTCAGCAAAAGAAT
ACTTTGATTACTTAAGCGAAACGTTTGAAGAAGGCAGTGAAGTGGCTCAGGCGCTAAGCGAACAATTCTC
TTTAGCAAGCGAAGCGAGCGAATCAAACGGAGAAGCAGAAGCCCATTTTATTCATTTGAAAAATACAAAG
ATTTACTGTGGAGACAGTAAATCTACTCCTTCTAAAGGCAAAATCTTTTGGAGAGGGAAAATAGCAGAAG
TAGACGGGTTTTTCTTAGGAAAGATTTCTGATGCAAAATCAACGAGTAAAAAGAGTTCATAAAAAACGGC
GGGGTGATTGCCCCGCCGTTTTTTAGTGATGTGATGAGATGTGCAGCTTCTTTTTTCGATACATGAGCGG
AGTCATCTTCATTTCTTTTCGAAACTGATTAATAAAATAGCTTGTACTATTAAACCCTACTTGATAGGCG
ACTTCCGTCACATTTGCTTCTGCTTGCTGCAGTCCGGATTCGCGAACGCGTCTCGAGAGATCCGGCTGCT
AACAAAGCCCGAAAGGAAGCTGAGTTGGCTGCTGCCACCGCTGAGCAATAACTAGCATAACCCCTTGGGG
CCTCTAAACGGGTCTTGAGGGGTTTTTTGCTGAAAGGAGGAACTATATCCGACTAGTAGCCCGCCTAATG
AGCGGGCTTTTTTTTAATTCCCCTATTTGTTTATTTTTCTAAATACATTCAAATATGTATCCGCTCATGA
GACAATAACCCTGATAAATGCTTCAATAATATTGAAAAAGGAAGAGTATGAGTATTCAACATTTCCGTGT
CGCCCTTATTCCCTTTTTTGCGGCATTTTGCCTTCCTGTTTTTGCTCACCCAGAAACGCTCGTGAAAGTA
AAAGACGCAGAGGACCAATTGGGGGCACGAGTGGGATACATAGAACTGGACTTGAATAGCGGTAAAATCC
TTGAGAGTTTTCGCCCTGAAGAGCGTTTTCCAATGATGAGCACTTTCAAAGTTCTGCTATGTGGAGCAGT
ATTATCCCGTGTAGATGCGGGGCAAGAGCAACTCGGACGACGAATACACTATTCGCAGAATGACTTGGTT
GAATACTCCCCAGTGACAGAAAAGCACCTTACGGACGGAATGACGGTAAGAGAATTATGTAGTGCCGCCA
TAACGATGAGTGATAACACTGCGGCGAACTTACTTCTGACAACCATCGGTGGACCGAAGGAATTAACCGC
TTTTTTGCACAATATGGGAGACCATGTAACTCGCCTTGACCGTTGGGAACCAGAACTGAATGAAGCCATA
CCAAACGACGAGCGAGACACCACAATGCCTGCGGCAATGGCAACAACATTACGCAAACTATTAACTGGCG
AACTACTTACTCTGGCTTCACGGCAACAATTAATAGACTGGCTTGAAGCGGATAAAGTTGCAGGACCACT
ACTGCGTTCGGCACTTCCTGCTGGCTGGTTTATTGCTGATAAATCTGGGGCAGGAGAGCGTGGTTCACGG
GGTATCATTGCCGCACTTGGACCAGATGGTAAGCCTTCCCGTATCGTAGTTATCTACACGACGGGTAGTC
AGGCAACTATGGACGAACGAAATAGACAGATTGCTGAAATAGGGGCTTCACTGATTAAGCATTGGTAAAC
CGATACAATTAAAGGCTCCTTTTGGAGCCTTTTTTTTTGGACGGACCGGTAGAAAAGATCAAAGGATCTT
CTTGAGATCCTTTTTTTCTGCGCGTAATCTGCTGCTTGCAAACAAAAAAACCACCGCTACCAGCGGTGGT
TTGTTTGCCGGATCAAGAGCTACCAACTCTTTTTCCGAAGGTAACTGGCTTCAGCAGAGCGCAGATACCA
AATACTGTCCTTCTAGTGTAGCCGTAGTTAGGCCACCACTTCAAGAACTCTGTAGCACCGCCTACATACC
TCGCTCTGCTAATCCTGTTACCAGTGGCTGCTGCCAGTGGCGATAAGTCGTGTCTTACCGGGTTGGACTC
AAGACGATAGTTACCGGATAAGGCGCAGCGGTCGGGCTGAACGGGGGGTTCGTGCACACAGCCCAGCTTG
GAGCGAACGACCTACACCGAACTGAGATACCTACAGCGTGAGCTATGAGAAAGCGCCACGCTTCCCGAAG
GGAGAAAGGCGGACAGGTATCCGGTAAGCGGCAGGGTCGGAACAGGAGAGCGCACGAGGGAGCTTCCAGG
GGGAAACGCCTGGTATCTTTATAGTCCTGTCGGGTTTCGCCACCTCTGACTTGAGCGTCGATTTTTGTGA
TGCTCGTCAGGGGGGCGGAGCCTATGGAAA
