Features (pLannotate 1.2.2; 15 found; start..end, strand, type, name):
     49..182     +  rep_origin     RSF ori (fragment): Plasmids containing the RSF 1030 origin of replication can be propagated in E. coli cells that contain additional plasmids with compatible origins.
    187..326     -  misc_feature   bom: basis of mobility region from pBR322
    428..619     -  CDS            rop: Rop protein, which maintains plasmids at low copy number; rop
    659..769     +  CDS            mbeC (fragment): MBEC_ECOLX - Experimental evidence at protein level: Swiss-Prot protein existence level 1. Required for efficient mobilization of ColE1 plasmid and is thus essential to promote the specific transfer of the plasmid during conjugation. Probably functions by inducing DNA bending, helping the MbeA relaxase to melt the DNA around the nic site and cleave the phosphodiester bond. Binds specifically double-stranded DNA (dsDNA) containing the ColE1 oriT but does not recognize the inverted repeat (IR). From Escherichia coli.
    856..874     +  promoter       T7 promoter: promoter for bacteriophage T7 RNA polymerase
   3107..3391    +  CDS            gvpS: GVPS_BACME - Protein inferred from homology: Swiss-Prot protein existence level 3. Gas vesicles are small, hollow, gas filled protein structures that are found in several microbial planktonic microorganisms. They allow the positioning of the organism at the favorable depth for growth (By similarity). From Bacillus megaterium.
   3450..3509    +  CDS            gvpS (fragment): GVPS_BACME - Protein inferred from homology: Swiss-Prot protein existence level 3. Gas vesicles are small, hollow, gas filled protein structures that are found in several microbial planktonic microorganisms. They allow the positioning of the organism at the favorable depth for growth (By similarity). From Bacillus megaterium.
   3772..4071    +  CDS            gvpJ: GVPJ_BACME - Protein inferred from homology: Swiss-Prot protein existence level 3. Gas vesicles are small, hollow, gas filled protein structures that are found in several microbial planktonic microorganisms. They allow the positioning of the organism at the favorable depth for growth. This protein could be important for the shape determination of the gas vesicle. From Bacillus megaterium.
   5490..5609    -  CDS            ydeC (fragment): YDEC_BACSU - Protein predicted: Swiss-Prot protein existence level 4. From Bacillus subtilis (strain 168).
   5642..5691    +  CDS            SET1 (fragment): solubility-enhancement tag derived from T7 phage gene 10B
   5699..5746    +  terminator     T7 terminator: transcription terminator for bacteriophage T7 RNA polymerase
   5813..5904    +  promoter       AmpR promoter: bla
   5905..6762    +  CDS            bla: BLAT_ECOLX - Experimental evidence at protein level: Swiss-Prot protein existence level 1. TEM-type are the most prevalent beta-lactamases in enterobacteria; they hydrolyze the beta-lactam bond in susceptible beta-lactam antibiotics, thus conferring resistance to penicillins and cephalosporins. TEM-3 and TEM-4 are capable of hydrolyzing cefotaxime and ceftazidime. TEM-5 is capable of hydrolyzing ceftazidime. TEM-6 is capable of hydrolyzing ceftazidime and aztreonam. TEM-8/CAZ-2, TEM- 16/CAZ-7 and TEM-24/CAZ-6 are markedly active against ceftazidime. IRT- 4 shows resistance to beta-lactamase in
   6769..6808    +  terminator     fd terminator: central terminator from bacteriophage fd (Otsuka and Kunisawa, 1982)
   6839..7427    +  rep_origin     ori: high-copy-number ColE1/pMB1/pBR322/pUC origin of replication
>Addgene plasmid #216946 | pST39-Mega'-deltaBRL | analyzer sequence | sequence record 439621
AACGCCAGCAACGCGGCCCTTTTTACGGTTCCTGGCCTTTTGCTGGCCTTTTGCTCACATGTTCTTTCCT
GCGTTATCCCCTGATTCTGTGGATAACCGTATTACCGCCTTTGAGTGAGCTGATACCGCTCGCCGCAGCC
GAACGACCGAGCGCAGCGAGTCAGTGAGCGAGGAAGCGGAAGAGCGCCTGATGCGGTATTTTCTCCTTAC
GCATCTGTGCGGTATTTCACACCGCAATGGTGCACTCTCAGTACAATCTGCTCTGATGCCGCATAGTTAA
GCCAGTATACACTCCGCTATCGCTACGTGACTGGGTCATGGCTGCGCCCCGACACCCGCCAACACCCGCT
GACGCGCCCTGACGGGCTTGTCTGCTCCCGGCATCCGCTTACAGACAAGCTGTGACCGTCTCCGGGAGCT
GCATGTGTCAGAGGTTTTCACCGTCATCACCGAAACGCGCGAGGCAGCTGCGGTAAAGCTCATCAGCGTG
GTCGTGAAGCGATTCACAGATGTCTGCCTGTTCATCCGCGTCCAGCTCGTTGAGTTTCTCCAGAAGCGTT
AATGTCTGGCTTCTGATAAAGCGGGCCATGTTAAGGGCGGTTTTTTCCTGTTTGGTCACTGATGCCTCCG
TGTAAGGGGGATTTCTGTTCATGGGGTAATGATACCGATGAAACGAGAGAGGATGCTCACGATACGGGTT
ACTGATGATGAACATGCCCGGTTACTGGAACGTTGTGAGGGTAAACAACTGGCGGTATGGATGCGGCGGG
ACCAGAGAAAAATCACTCAGGGTCAATGCCAGCGCTTCGTTAATACAGATGTAGGTGTTGGCACCATGCA
TCGATCCCGCGAAATTAATACGACTCACTATAGGGAGACCACAACGGTTTCCCTCTAGAGATAGCTTAGC
GATGTGAAAGAAGCTGGAGAAAACTTTCAAGAAAAAGTTTCTTCTTCAGACGATAAAGAGAAGTCAAAAA
ATAAGCGGAAAATAAAAGGCGTAAATCAGATTAAAAAAGCAACGGATATTAAAAGCTCTACTAAGATTAA
AAGTTCTAATGATATTAAATCATCTACAGATTTAAAAACAATGGGATCATCAGGAGGAACGTAAAAATGA
CCGTCTTAACAGACAAAAGGAAAAAAGGCAGTGGAGCTTTTATACAAGATGACGAGACAAAAGAGGTTCT
TTCAAGAGCGCTGAGCTATTTAAAATCCGGCTATTCCATTCATTTTACAGGTCCTGCCGGCGGAGGCAAA
ACCTCTTTAGCGCGAGCGCTTGCTAAAAAGAGAAAGCGTCCTGTAATGCTGATGCACGGGAATCACGAGC
TCAACAACAAAGATTTAATTGGCGATTTTACGGGATACACGAGCAAAAAAGTAATCGACCAGTACGTTCG
TTCTGTCTATAAAAAAGATGAACAGGTGAGTGAAAACTGGCAGGATGGCCGATTGCTTGAAGCTGTAAAA
AATGGCTATACGCTGATTTACGACGAATTTACTCGTTCTAAGCCTGCGACGAATAATATCTTTCTATCGA
TATTAGAAGAAGGCGTGCTGCCGCTGTATGGAGTAAAAATGACCGATCCTTTTGTGCGCGTGCATCCCGA
TTTCCGCGTCATCTTCACAAGCAATCCAGCTGAGTATGCCGGCGTATATGATACGCAAGATGCGCTTCTC
GACAGGTTAATTACCATGTTTATTGATTATAAAGACATCGACAGAGAGACAGCGATTTTAACGGAGAAAA
CGGACGTAGAAGAAGATGAAGCGCGCACAATTGTAACGCTCGTAGCAAACGTGCGAAACCGCTCTGGAGA
CGAAAACAGCAGCGGACTTAGCCTGCGGGCTTCGCTTATGATCGCTACCCTTGCCACGCAGCAAGACATT
CCTATCGATGGAAGTGACGAAGATTTTCAAACGTTATGTATCGATATTTTGCATCATCCGCTTACCAAAT
GTTTGGATGAAGAAAATGCAAAAAGCAAAGCCGAAAAAATCATTTTAGAAGAATGTAAGAATATAGACAC
TGAAGAAAAGTAAAGGAGCTTGAAAACATGAGTGAAACAAACGAAACAGGTATTTATATTTTTAGCGCCA
TTCAAACGGATAAAGACGAAGAATTTGGCGCCGTGGAAGTAGAAGGAACAAAAGCTGAAACATTTTTGAT
TCGCTACAAAGACGCGGCTATGGTAGCAGCTGAAGTACCGATGAAAATTTATCATCCTAATCGCCAAAAT
TTATTAATGCATCAAAACGCAGTAGCAGCGATTATGGACAAGAACGATACGGTTATTCCAATCAGCTTTG
GGAATGTATTCAAATCAAAAGAAGACGTAAAAGTTCTTTTGGAAAACCTTTATCCGCAGTTTGAAAAGCT
GTTTCCAGCGATCAAAGGAAAAATTGAAGTCGGTTTAAAAGTAATTGGGAAAAAAGAATGGCTTGAGAAA
AAAGTAAACGAAAATCCTGAACTTGAGAAAGTATCAGCATCCGTAAAAGGAAAATCAGAAGCAGCCGGTT
ATTATGAGCGTATTCAACTTGGAGGAATGGCTCAAAAGATGTTTACTTCCCTGCAAAAAGAAGTCAAGAC
AGATGTGTTTTCTCCGCTTGAAGAAGCAGCGGAAGCAGCAAAAGCAAATGAGCCAACGGGCGAAACGATG
CTTTTAAACGCGTCTTTCTTAATTAACCGAGAAGATGAAGCGAAGTTTGATGAAAAAGTAAATGAAGCGC
ATGAAAACTGGAAAGACAAAGCCGATTTTCATTACAGCGGTCCTTGGCCTGCTTATAATTTTGTGAACAT
TCGCCTAAAAGTAGAAGAGAAATAACGTGCTTCACAAATTAGTAACCGCACCCATTAACCTTGTAGTGAA
AATCGGCGAAAAAGTACAGGAAGAAGCTGATAAACAGCTATATGACCTTCCGACGATTCAGCAAAAGCTC
ATTCAGCTTCAAATGATGTTTGAGCTTGGTGAAATTCCAGAAGAAGCGTTTCAAGAAAAAGAAGATGAAT
TGTTAATGAGGTACGAAATTGCGAAACGCAGAGAAATTGAACAATGGGAAGAGCTAACACAAAAAAGAAA
TGAAGAATCCTAATAGGAGAAACATTATGTCTCTTAAACAATCCATGGAGAATAAAGATATTGCTCTTAT
TGATATTTTAGATGTCATTTTAGATAAAGGAGTCGCCATTAAAGGAGACTTAATCATTTCCATAGCTGGC
GTCGATTTAGTGTATTTGGATTTGCGGGTGCTTATTTCTTCGGTTGAAACGCTTGTGCAAGCAAAAGAAG
GAAATCACAAACCAATCACTTCTGAACAATTTGATAAACAAAAGGAAGAGTTAATGGACGCGACCGGCCA
GCCGAGCAAATGGACCAATCCGCTTGGCTCCTGACCCTTGCGAGCAGTCGTATGCTTTCTCGAATTCCGA
GCGGTTAAGCGTGACAGTCCAGGAGGAATTAATGGATGCAACCGGTCAGCCAAGCAAATGGACGAATCCA
CTTGGATCCTGATCAAGCTGAACAAGGCTTAGCGCAGCTTGTGATGACAGTTATTGAGCTATTGAGGCAA
ATCGTTGAACGTCATGCCATGAGGCGGGTGGAGGGTGGAACGTTGACGGACGAACAAATTGAAAACTTAG
GAATTGCACTAATGAACTTAGAAGAAAAAATGGACGAGTTGAAAGAGGTGTTCGGTCTGGATGCAGAAGA
TTTAAATATTGATCTTGGACCGCTAGGCAGCCTGCTTTAAGCGGTCAGTAGGAGGAACAGTATGGCAGTC
GAACATAATATGCAGTCAAGTACGATTGTAGATGTGCTCGAAAAGATTTTGGATAAAGGAGTCGTTATAG
CGGGGGACATCACCGTAGGAATTGCAGATGTCGAGCTATTAACGATAAAGATCCGCTTGATTGTGGCTTC
GGTTGATAAGGCAAAAGAAATCGGCATGGACTGGTGGGAAAATGATCCGTATCTCAGTTCAAAAGGAGCC
AATAACAAAGCGCTCGAAGAAGAAAATAAAATGCTGCATGAGCGGTTAAAAACGCTTGAAGAAAAAATAG
AAACGAAACGTTAAAAACTGTACGCTACTTAAAAAATGGAGGGATTTACAATGGCAACTGAAACAAAATT
AGATAACACACAGGCAGAAAACAAGGAAAATAAAAATGCGGAAAACGGTTCAAAAGAAAAGAACGGTTCA
AAAGCAAGCAAAACAACAAGCAGCGGGCCAATCAAACGAGCGGTAGCAGGAGGCATCATCGGTGCAACGA
TTGGATATGTATCGACTCCTGAAAATCGAAAAAGTCTCCTTGACCGCATTGATACAGACGAATTAAAAAG
CAAAGCATCTGATTTAGGAACAAAGGTAAAAGAAAAATCAAAAAGCAGCGTGGCCAGCCTGAAAACATCT
GCGGGAAGCTTGTTTAAAAAAGATAAAGATAAATCAAAAGATGATGAAGAAAACGTAAATTCTTCTAGTA
GCGAAACAGAAGACGATAACGTTCAAGAGTACGACGAGTTAAAAGAAGAAAATCAAACTCTTCAAGATCG
CTTATCACAGCTTGAAGAAAAAATGAACATGCTTGTTGAGCTTAGCCTCAATAAAAATCAAGACGAAGAA
GCGGAAGATACAGATTCCGACGAAGAAGAGAACGATGAGAACGATGAAAACGATGAAAACGAGCAGGACG
ATGAAAACGAAGAAGAAACATCTAAGCCACGTAAAAAGGATAAAAAAGAAGCTGAGGAAGAAGAAAGTGA
AAGTGACGAAGACAGCGAGGAAGAAGAGGAAGATTCTCGCTCAAACAAAAAAAATAAAAAAGTAAAAACA
GAAGAAGAAGACGAAGATGAAAGCGAAGAAGAAAAAAAGGAAGCGAAACCAAAAAAGTCAACAGCTAAAA
AATCAAAAAATACAAAAGCAAAGAAAAACACGGACGAAGAAGATGATGAAGCAACATCTCTTTCTAGTGA
AGACGATACAACAGCCTAAGACGTAAAGGAGGAAAGAAAGACATGAGTACAGGCCCTTCTTTTTCAACTA
AAGACAATACGCTTGAATACTTTGTGAAAGCTTCTAATAAACACGGCTTTTCACTTGATATTTCATTAAA
TGTAAACGGCGCTGTGATTTCCGGTACCATGATTTCAGCAAAAGAATACTTTGATTACTTAAGCGAAACG
TTTGAAGAAGGCAGTGAAGTGGCTCAGGCGCTAAGCGAACAATTCTCTTTAGCAAGCGAAGCGAGCGAAT
CAAACGGAGAAGCAGAAGCCCATTTTATTCATTTGAAAAATACAAAGATTTACTGTGGAGACAGTAAATC
TACTCCTTCTAAAGGCAAAATCTTTTGGAGAGGGAAAATAGCAGAAGTAGACGGGTTTTTCTTAGGAAAG
ATTTCTGATGCAAAATCAACGAGTAAAAAGAGTTCATAAAAAACGGCGGGGTGATTGCCCCGCCGTTTTT
TAGTGATGTGATGAGATGTGCAGCTTCTTTTTTCGATACATGAGCGGAGTCATCTTCATTTCTTTTCGAA
ACTGATTAATAAAATAGCTTGTACTATTAAACCCTACTTGATAGGCGACTTCCGTCACATTTGCTTCTGC
TTGCTGCAGTCCGGATTCGCGAACGCGTCTCGAGAGATCCGGCTGCTAACAAAGCCCGAAAGGAAGCTGA
GTTGGCTGCTGCCACCGCTGAGCAATAACTAGCATAACCCCTTGGGGCCTCTAAACGGGTCTTGAGGGGT
TTTTTGCTGAAAGGAGGAACTATATCCGACTAGTAGCCCGCCTAATGAGCGGGCTTTTTTTTAATTCCCC
TATTTGTTTATTTTTCTAAATACATTCAAATATGTATCCGCTCATGAGACAATAACCCTGATAAATGCTT
CAATAATATTGAAAAAGGAAGAGTATGAGTATTCAACATTTCCGTGTCGCCCTTATTCCCTTTTTTGCGG
CATTTTGCCTTCCTGTTTTTGCTCACCCAGAAACGCTCGTGAAAGTAAAAGACGCAGAGGACCAATTGGG
GGCACGAGTGGGATACATAGAACTGGACTTGAATAGCGGTAAAATCCTTGAGAGTTTTCGCCCTGAAGAG
CGTTTTCCAATGATGAGCACTTTCAAAGTTCTGCTATGTGGAGCAGTATTATCCCGTGTAGATGCGGGGC
AAGAGCAACTCGGACGACGAATACACTATTCGCAGAATGACTTGGTTGAATACTCCCCAGTGACAGAAAA
GCACCTTACGGACGGAATGACGGTAAGAGAATTATGTAGTGCCGCCATAACGATGAGTGATAACACTGCG
GCGAACTTACTTCTGACAACCATCGGTGGACCGAAGGAATTAACCGCTTTTTTGCACAATATGGGAGACC
ATGTAACTCGCCTTGACCGTTGGGAACCAGAACTGAATGAAGCCATACCAAACGACGAGCGAGACACCAC
AATGCCTGCGGCAATGGCAACAACATTACGCAAACTATTAACTGGCGAACTACTTACTCTGGCTTCACGG
CAACAATTAATAGACTGGCTTGAAGCGGATAAAGTTGCAGGACCACTACTGCGTTCGGCACTTCCTGCTG
GCTGGTTTATTGCTGATAAATCTGGGGCAGGAGAGCGTGGTTCACGGGGTATCATTGCCGCACTTGGACC
AGATGGTAAGCCTTCCCGTATCGTAGTTATCTACACGACGGGTAGTCAGGCAACTATGGACGAACGAAAT
AGACAGATTGCTGAAATAGGGGCTTCACTGATTAAGCATTGGTAAACCGATACAATTAAAGGCTCCTTTT
GGAGCCTTTTTTTTTGGACGGACCGGTAGAAAAGATCAAAGGATCTTCTTGAGATCCTTTTTTTCTGCGC
GTAATCTGCTGCTTGCAAACAAAAAAACCACCGCTACCAGCGGTGGTTTGTTTGCCGGATCAAGAGCTAC
CAACTCTTTTTCCGAAGGTAACTGGCTTCAGCAGAGCGCAGATACCAAATACTGTCCTTCTAGTGTAGCC
GTAGTTAGGCCACCACTTCAAGAACTCTGTAGCACCGCCTACATACCTCGCTCTGCTAATCCTGTTACCA
GTGGCTGCTGCCAGTGGCGATAAGTCGTGTCTTACCGGGTTGGACTCAAGACGATAGTTACCGGATAAGG
CGCAGCGGTCGGGCTGAACGGGGGGTTCGTGCACACAGCCCAGCTTGGAGCGAACGACCTACACCGAACT
GAGATACCTACAGCGTGAGCTATGAGAAAGCGCCACGCTTCCCGAAGGGAGAAAGGCGGACAGGTATCCG
GTAAGCGGCAGGGTCGGAACAGGAGAGCGCACGAGGGAGCTTCCAGGGGGAAACGCCTGGTATCTTTATA
GTCCTGTCGGGTTTCGCCACCTCTGACTTGAGCGTCGATTTTTGTGATGCTCGTCAGGGGGGCGGAGCCT
ATGGAAA
